>Addgene plasmid #45716 | pBp-FGFR2b-P253R | addgene partial sequence | sequence record 65366 | pBABE5 5'-CTTTATCCAGCCCTCAC-3'
CCGGATCCCAGTGTGGTGGTACATCACAAGTTTGTACAAAAAAGCAGGCACCATGGTCAGCTGGGGTCGT
TTCATCTGCCTGGTCGTGGTCACCATGGCAACCTTGTCCCTGGCCCGGCCCTCCTTCAGTTTAGTTGAGG
ATACCACATTAGAGCCAGAAGAGCCACCAACCAAATACCAAATCTCTCAACCAGAAGTGTACGTGGCTGC
GCCAGGGGAGTCGCTAGAGGTGCGCTGCCTGTTGAAAGATGCCGCCGTGATCAGTTGGACTAAGGATGGG
GTGCACTTGGGGCCCAACAATAGGACAGTGCTTATTGGGGAGTACTTGCAGATAAAGGGCGCCACGCCTA
GAGACTCCGGCCTCTATGCTTGTACTGCCAGTAGGACTGTAGACAGTGAAACTTGGTACTTCATGGTGAA
TGTCACAGATGCCATCTCATCCGGAGATGATGAGGATGACACCGATGGTGCGGAAGATTTTGTCAGTGAG
AACAGTAACAACAAGAGAGCACCATACTGGACCAACACAGAAAAGATGGAAAAGCGGCTCCATGCTGTGC
CTGCGGCCAACACTGTCAAGTTTCGCTGCCCAGCCGGGGGGAACCCAATGCCAACCATGCGGTGGCTGAA
AAACGGGAAGGAGTTTAAGCAGGAGCATCGCATTGGAGGCTACAAGGTACGAAACCAGCACTGGAGCCTC
ATTATGGAAAGTGTGGTCCCATCTGACAAGGGAAATTATACCTGTGTGGTGGAGAATGAATACGGGTCCA
TCAATCACACGTACCACCTGGATGTTGTGGAGCGATCGCGTCACCGGCCCATCCTCCAAGCCGGACTGCC
GGCAAATGCCTCCACAGTGGTCGGAGGAGACGTAGAGTTTGTCTGCAAGGTTTACAGTGATGCCCAGCCC
CACATCCAGTGGATCAAGCACGTGGAAAAGAACGGCAGTAAATACGGGCCCGACGGGCTGCCCTACCTC
