>Addgene plasmid #45716 | pBp-FGFR2b-P253R | addgene partial sequence | sequence record 65367 | pBABE3 5'-ACCCTAACTGACACACATTCC-3'
CTGGCGAATTCCTACATCACCACTTTGTACAAGAAAGCTGGGTTCTATGTTTTAACACTGCCGTTTATGT
GTGGATACTGAGGAAGGCATGGTTCGTAAGGCATGGGGTCTGGAGAAAAAACAGAATCATCTCCTGAAGA
ACAAGAACTTCTTGTGTCAGGGTAACTAGGTGAATACTGTTCGAGAGGTTGGCTGAGGTCCAAGTATTCC
TCATTGGTTGTGAGAGTGAGAATTCGATCCAAGTCTTCTACCAACTGCTTGAACGTTGGTCTCTGGGAGG
GCACTGCATGCCAACAGTCCCTCATCATCATGTACAGTTCGTTGGTGCAGTTGGCTGGCTTATCCATTCT
GTGTCCTTCCTTCAGCAGCTTAAAAAGTTCCTCCACGGGAATCCCTGGGTAGGGCGAGCCCCCTAAAGTG
AAGATCTCCCACATTAACACCCCGAAGGACCAGACATCACTCTGATGAGTGTATACTCTATCAAACAGGG
CTTCTGGAGCCATCCACTTGACTGGAAGCCGCCCATTGGTGGTCTTTTTGTAATAGTCTATATTGTTGAT
ATCTCTGGCGAGTCCAAAGTCTGCTATTTTCATCACATTGTTTTCTGTTACCAAAACATTTCTGGCTGCT
AAATCTCGATGAATACATTTTTGGGAAGCCAAGTACTCCATGCCTCTGGCCAGCTGGTAGGTGCATGACA
CCAAGTCCTTGAAGGTCATCTGCTCCTCAGGAACACGGTTAATGTCATAGGAGTACTCCATCCCGGGTGG
CCTCCGGGCTCGGAGGTATTCTCGGAGGTTGCCTTTAGAGGCATACTCAACTATGACATAGAGAGGCCCA
TCCTGTGTGCAGGCTCCAAGAAGATTTATGATATTCTTGTGTTTCCCAATCATCTTCATCATCTCCATCT
CTGACACCAGATCAGAAAGGTCTTTCTCTGTGGCATCATCTTTCAACATCTTCACGGCCACGGTGACCGC
CTCCTTGGGCTTGTCTT
