>Addgene plasmid #45716 | pBp-FGFR2b-P253R | addgene partial sequence | sequence record 66202 | FGFR2-F1
GGCCCATCCTCCAAGCCGGACTGCCGGCAAATGCCTCCACAGTGGTCGGAGGAGACGTAGAGTTTGTCTG
CAAGGTTTACAGTGATGCCCAGCCCCACATCCAGTGGATCAAGCACGTGGAAAAGAACGGCAGTAAATAC
GGGCCCGACGGGCTGCCCTACCTCAAGGTTCTCAAGCACTCGGGGATAAATAGTTCCAATGCAGAAGTGC
TGGCTCTGTTCAATGTGACCGAGGCGGATGCTGGGGAATATATATGTAAGGTCTCCAATTATATAGGGCA
GGCCAACCAGTCTGCCTGGCTCACTGTCCTGCCAAAACAGCAAGCGCCTGGAAGAGAAAAGGAGATTACA
GCTTCCCCAGACTACCTGGAGATAGCCATTTACTGCATAGGGGTCTTCTTAATCGCCTGTATGGTGGTAA
CAGTCATCCTGTGCCGAATGAAGAACACGACCAAGAAGCCAGACTTCAGCAGCCAGCCGGCTGTGCACAA
GCTGACCAAACGTATCCCCCTGCGGAGACAGGTAACAGTTTCGGCTGAGTCCAGCTCCTCCATGAACTCC
AACACCCCGCTGGTGAGGATAACAACACGCCTCTCTTCAACGGCAGACACCCCCATGCTGGCAGGGGTCT
CCGAGTATGAACTTCCAGAGGACCCAAAATGGGAGTTTCCAAGAGATAAGCTGACACTGGGCAAGCCCCT
GGGAGAAGGTTGCTTTGGGCAAGTGGTCATGGCGGAAGCAGTGGGAATTGACAAAGACAAGCCCAAGGAG
GCGGTCACCGTGGCCGTGAAGATGTTGAAAGATGATGCCACAGAGAAAGACCTTTCTGATCTGGTGTCAG
AGATGGAGATGATGAAGATGATTGGGAAACACAAGAATATCATAAATCTTCTTGGAGCCTGCACACAGGA
TGGGCCTCTCTATGTCATAGTTGAGTATGCCTCTAAAGGCAACCTCCGAGAATACCTCCGAGCCCGGAG
