[The description below was written by a language model from this plasmid's Addgene catalogue record.]
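Description:
pBp-FGFR2b-P253R is a retroviral mammalian expression plasmid built on a Gateway-adapted version of pBabe-puro, with a backbone of about 5.5 kb and a total size of about 7.9 kb. It is propagated in E. coli under ampicillin selection, and transduced or transfected mammalian cells are selected with puromycin. pBabe-type vectors are Moloney murine leukemia virus-derived. The region between the long terminal repeats, including the packaging signal, is transcribed in a packaging cell line and incorporated into replication-defective virions, which then integrate the cassette stably into target cell genomes. In this vector family the inserted gene is usually driven by the 5′ LTR and the puromycin marker by a separate internal promoter. However, the record includes no feature table and does not explicitly state the promoters.

The payload is an approximately 2.4 kb human FGFR2 cDNA in the IIIb splice isoform (also known as KGFR or K-SAM), encoding a fibroblast growth factor receptor tyrosine kinase. It carries the P253R amino-acid substitution. The insert was introduced by Gateway recombination, so recombination site sequences flank the coding region. No epitope tags or reporters are recorded.

According to the associated publication, the construct belongs to a study of inhibitor-sensitive FGFR2 and FGFR3 mutations in lung squamous cell carcinoma. This suggests it is used for stable expression of the mutant receptor in cultured cells, to examine the functional consequences of the mutation and its response to FGFR inhibitors.
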