Addgene plasmid #45716: pBp-FGFR2b-P253R
Depositing lab: Matthew Meyerson. Depositing organization: Dana-Farber Cancer Institute. Publication: Inhibitor-sensitive FGFR2 and FGFR3 mutations in lung squamous cell carcinoma. Liao RG, Jung J, Tchaicha JH, Wilkerson MD, Sivachenko A, Beauchamp EM, Liu Q, Pugh TJ, Pedamallu CS, Hayes DN, Gray NS, Getz G, Wong KK, Haddad RI, Meyerson M, Hammerman PS. Cancer Res. 2013 Jun 20. 10.1158/0008-5472.CAN-12-3950 PubMed 23786770.
Backbone
  Vector backbone: pBabe puro Gateway
  Backbone size w/o insert (bp): 5500
  Total vector size (bp): 7900
  Modifications to backbone: Gateway cloning sequences flank region with gene insert for use with the Gateway system reagents.
  Vector type: Mammalian Expression, Retroviral
  Selectable markers: Puromycin
Growth in bacteria
  Bacterial resistance: Ampicillin, 100 μg/mL
  Growth temperature: 30°C
  Growth strain: DH5alpha
  Copy number: Unknown
Gene/Insert
  Gene/Insert name: FGFR2 IIIb
  Species: H. sapiens (human)
  Insert size (bp): 2400
  Mutation: P253R
  Entrez Gene: FGFR2 (a.k.a. BBDS, BEK, BFR-1, CD332, CEK3, CFD1, ECT1, JWS, K-SAM, KGFR, TK14, TK25)
  Cloning method: Gateway Cloning
  Sequencing primers: 5′ Gateway reagents; 3′ Gateway reagents
Terms and licenses: Academic/Nonprofit Terms; Industry Terms: Not Available to Industry
How to cite: pBp-FGFR2b-P253R was a gift from Matthew Meyerson (Addgene plasmid # 45716 ; http://n2t.net/addgene:45716 ; RRID:Addgene_45716)
